>Addgene plasmid #31755 | pMT-GFP-SAK | addgene partial sequence | sequence record 37986 | EGFP-C 5'-CATGGTCCTGCTGGAGTTCGTG-3'
CTGTACAAGCACCGGTATACAAGTTTGTACAAAAAAGCAGGCTCCGCGGCCGCCCCCTTCACCATGTTAT
CCAATCGGGCGTTTGGAGAAACAATTGAGGACTATGAAGTACAGCACTTGCTGGGTAAAGGTGGTTTTGC
GACCGTCTACAAGGCGCGGTGCCTGCACACTCACCAGGATGTGGCCATAAAGATGATCGATAAAAAACTA
ATCCAGGGCACTGGACTCACTAACCGCGTTCGCCAGGAAGTGGAAATCCACTCCCGCCTTAAGCATCCCT
CTGTGCTTCAGCTGTACACTTTCTTTCAGGACGCCAACTATGTGTATTTGGTGCTCGAGCTGGCCCATAA
TGGGGAGCTTCATCGCTATATGAACCACATCGCCAGACCCTTCACAGAGACGGAATCTGCCTCCATTCTG
AAGCAGGTGGTGGCGGGACTTTTGTACCTGCACTCCCACAACATCATGCACCGCGACATTTCGCTGTCCA
ACCTACTGCTTAGCAGGGAAATGCACGTCAAGATAGCCGATTTTGGACTGGCCACCCAATTAAAGCGACC
TGATGAGCGCCATATGACCATGTGTGGAACTCCGAACTATATTTCGCCTGAGGTGGTATCGCGAACGTCT
CACGGACTACCCGCGGACGTCTGGAGCGTTGGATGCATGCTGTACACCCTGCTGGTTGGACGCCCGCCCT
TCGAAACCGATGCAGTGCAGTCAACCCTTAACAAAGTTGTGATGTCCGAGTACATTATGCCGGCTCACTT
GTCTTACGAGGCGCAGGACCTGATA
