[The description below was written by a language model from this plasmid's Addgene catalogue record.]
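Description:
pMT-GFP-SAK is an insect-cell expression plasmid built on the pMT-GFP backbone (about 4.2 kb without insert), carrying the Drosophila melanogaster gene Sak (CG7186, also known as Plk4). Sak/Plk4 is the Polo-like kinase family member best known as a regulator of centriole duplication. The coding sequence was introduced by Gateway recombination cloning, so attB-type recombination scars are expected to flank the insert, although no feature table is provided to confirm this. The record notes an A115S amino-acid substitution in the insert; it does not say whether this is a deliberate mutation or a natural or clone-derived variant.

Expression is driven by the metallothionein promoter, which is inducible in Drosophila cultured cells by adding heavy metal ions such as copper. This allows the timing and level of protein production to be controlled. GFP is supplied by the backbone and sits at the N terminus, producing a GFP-Sak fusion that can be followed by live or fixed-cell fluorescence microscopy. In bacteria the plasmid is selected with ampicillin. The record gives no information on the origin of replication or copy number, and it lists no selectable marker for insect cells.

The plasmid is associated with work on regulation of the microtubule network and microtubule minus ends in Drosophila cells. The catalogue entry does not spell out its role, but a plausible use is as an inducible fluorescent marker or overexpression tool for a centriole-associated kinase.
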