Addgene plasmid #31755: pMT-GFP-SAK
Depositing lab: Ron Vale. Depositing organization: University of California, San Francisco (UCSF). Publication: Patronin regulates the microtubule network by protecting microtubule minus ends. Goodwin SS, Vale RD. Cell. 2010 Oct 15;143(2):263-74. 10.1016/j.cell.2010.09.022 PubMed 20946984.
Backbone
  Vector backbone: pMT-GFP
  Backbone size w/o insert (bp): 4200
  Vector type: Insect Expression
Growth in bacteria
  Bacterial resistance: Ampicillin, 100 μg/mL
  Growth temperature: 37°C
  Growth strain: DH5alpha
  Copy number: Unknown
Gene/Insert
  Gene/Insert name: Sak
  Species: D. melanogaster (fly)
  Mutation: A115S
  Entrez Gene: SAK (a.k.a. Dmel_CG7186, CG7186, DSak, DmPLK4, DmPlk4, DmSAK, Dmel\CG7186, PLK4, Plk4, SAK/PLK, SAK/PLK4, SAK/Plk4, Sak, Sak/PLK4, Sak/Plk4, plk4, sak)
  Promoter: Metallothionein
  Tag / fusion protein: GFP (N terminal on backbone)
  Cloning method: Gateway Cloning
  Sequencing primers: 5′ EGFP-C
Terms and licenses: Academic/Nonprofit Terms; Industry Terms: Not Available to Industry
How to cite: pMT-GFP-SAK was a gift from Ron Vale (Addgene plasmid # 31755 ; http://n2t.net/addgene:31755 ; RRID:Addgene_31755)
